>Addgene plasmid #69791 | pCR8/GW/TOPO PCGF2 | depositor partial sequence | sequence record 123532 | PCGF2
ATGCATCGGACTACACGGATCAAAATCACAGAGCTGAACCCCCACCTCATGTGTGCCCTCTGCGGGGGGT
ACTTCATCGACGCCACCACTATCGTGGAGTGCCTGCATTCCTTCTGCAAAACCTGCATCGTGCGCTACCT
GGAGACCAACAAATACTGCCCCATGTGTGACGTGCAGGTCCATAAAACCCGGCCGCTGCTGAGCATCAGG
TCTGACAAAACACTTCAAGACATTGTCTACAAATTGGTCCCTGGGCTTTTTAAAGATGAGATGAAACGGC
GGCGGGATTTCTATGCAGCGTACCCCCTGACGGAGGTCCCCAACGGCTCCAATGAGGACCGCGGCGAGGT
CTTGGAGCAGGAGAAGGGGGCTCTGAGTGATGATGAGATTGTCAGCCTCTCCATCGAATTCTACGAAGGT
GCCAGGGACCGGGACGAGAAGAAGGGCCCCCTGGAGAATGGGGATGGGGACAAAGAGAAAACAGGGGTGC
GCTTCCTGCGATGCCCAGCAGCCATGACCGTCATGCATCTTGCCAAGTTTCTCCGCAACAAGATGGATGT
GCCCAGCAAGTACAAGGTGGAGGTTCTGTACGAGGACGAGCCACTGAAGGAATACTACACCCTCATGGAC
ATCGCCTACATCTACCCCTGGCGGCGGAACGGGCCTCTCCCCCTCAAGTACCGTGTCCAGCCAGCCTGCA
AGCGGCTCACCCTAGCCACGGTGCCCACCCCCTCCGAGGGCACCAACACCAGCGGGGCGTCCGAGTGTGA
GTCAGTCAGCGACAAGGCTCCCAGCCCTGCCACCCTGCCAGCCACCTCCTCCTCCCTGCCCAGCCCAGCC
ACCCCATCCCATGGCTCTCCCAGTTCCCATGGGCCTCCAGCCACCCACCCTACCTCCCCCACTCCCCCTT
CGACAGCCAGTGGGGCCACCACAGCTGCCAACGGGGGTAGCTTGAACTGCCTGCAGACACCATCCTCCAC
CAGCAGGGGGCGCAAGATGACTGTCAACGGCGCTCCCGTGCCCCCCTTAACTTGA
