>Addgene plasmid #69791 | pCR8/GW/TOPO PCGF2 | addgene partial sequence | sequence record 125301 | M13-F20 5'-TGTAAAACGACGGCCAGT-3'
ATTTTATTTTGACTGATAGTGACCTGTTCGTTGCAACAAATTGATGAGCAATGCTTTTTTATAATGCCAA
CTTTGTACAAAAAAGCAGGCTCCGAATTCGCCCTTATGCATCGGACTACACGGATCAAAATCACAGAGCT
GAACCCCCACCTCATGTGTGCCCTCTGCGGGGGGTACTTCATCGACGCCACCACTATCGTGGAGTGCCTG
CATTCCTTCTGCAAAACCTGCATCGTGCGCTACCTGGAGACCAACAAATACTGCCCCATGTGTGACGTGC
AGGTCCATAAAACCCGGCCGCTGCTGAGCATCAGGTCTGACAAAACACTTCAAGACATTGTCTACAAATT
GGTCCCTGGGCTTTTTAAAGATGAGATGAAACGGCGGCGGGATTTCTATGCAGCGTACCCCCTGACGGAG
GTCCCCAACGGCTCCAATGAGGACCGCGGCGAGGTCTTGGAGCAGGAGAAGGGGGCTCTGAGTGATGATG
AGATTGTCAGCCTCTCCATCGAATTCTACGAAGGTGCCAGGGACCGGGACGAGAAGAAGGGCCCCCTGGA
GAATGGGGATGGGGACAAAGAGAAAACAGGGGTGCGCTTCCTGCGATGCCCAGCAGCCATGACCGTCATG
CATCTTGCCA
