>Addgene plasmid #69791 | pCR8/GW/TOPO PCGF2 | addgene partial sequence | sequence record 125304 | M13-Rev 5'-CAGGAAACAGCTATGACC-3'
TCAGCTGGATGGCAAATAATGATTTTATTTTGACTGATAGTGACCTGTTCGTTGCAACAAATTGATGAGC
AATTATTTTTTATAATGCCAACTTTGTACAAGAAAGCTGGGTCGAATTCGCCCTTTCAAGTTAAGGGGGG
CACGGGAGCGCCGTTGACAGTCATCTTGCGCCCCCTGCTGGTGGAGGATGGTGTCTGCAGGCAGTTCAAG
CTACCCCCGTTGGCAGCTGTGGTGGCCCCACTGGCTGTCGAAGGGGGAGTGGGGGAGGTAGGGTGGGTGG
CTGGAGGCCCATGGGAACTGGGAGAGCCATGGGATGGGGTGGCTGGGCTGGGCAGGGAGGAGGAGGTGGC
TGGCAGGGTGGCAGGGCTGGGAGCCTTGTCGCTGACTGACTCACACTCGGACGCCCCGCTGGTGTTGGTG
CCCTCGGAGGGGGTGGGCACCGTG
