[The description below was written by a language model from this plasmid's Addgene catalogue record.]
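Description:
pCR8/GW/TOPO PCGF2 is a Gateway entry clone carrying the human PCGF2 gene (polycomb group ring finger 2, also known as MEL-18, RNF110 or ZNF144) in the commercial pCR8/GW/TOPO backbone, which is 2817 bp without the insert. The insert was introduced by TOPO cloning, in which a PCR product is ligated into the topoisomerase-activated vector. In this backbone the cloning site is flanked by attL recombination sites, so the cloned fragment can be moved by LR recombination into any compatible Gateway destination vector. The plasmid is maintained at high copy number in standard E. coli cloning strains and is selected with spectinomycin. This marker is convenient for Gateway work because it differs from the ampicillin or kanamycin markers found on most destination vectors. M13 forward and reverse primer sites on either side of the insert are used for sequence verification.

Although the repository lists the vector type as bacterial expression, the stated purpose is to serve as an entry vector. As an entry clone it is a shuttle intermediate and is not expected to drive expression of PCGF2 itself, and the record names no promoter for the insert. The record also does not state the insert size, which isoform or transcript was cloned, whether a stop codon is retained, or whether any tags or mutations are present. No feature table was supplied to confirm the orientation of the insert. Typical use is as a source of the PCGF2 coding sequence for generating tagged or untagged expression constructs, in whatever host the chosen destination vector supports, for example to study this Polycomb group protein.
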