Addgene plasmid #69791: pCR8/GW/TOPO PCGF2
Purpose: Gateway entry vector for PCGF2
Depositing lab: Gerard Cagney. Depositing organization: University College Dublin.
Backbone
  Vector backbone: pCR8/GW/TOPO
  Backbone manufacturer: Invitrogen
  Backbone size w/o insert (bp): 2817
  Vector type: Bacterial Expression
Growth in bacteria
  Bacterial resistance: Spectinomycin, 50 μg/mL
  Growth temperature: 37°C
  Growth strain: DH5alpha
  Copy number: High Copy
Gene/Insert
  Gene/Insert name: PCGF2 (alt name: polycomb group ring finger 2)
  Species: H. sapiens (human)
  Entrez Gene: PCGF2 (a.k.a. MEL-18, RNF110, TPFS, ZNF144)
  Cloning method: TOPO Cloning
  Sequencing primers: 5′ M13F20; 3′ M13R
Terms and licenses: Academic/Nonprofit Terms; Industry Terms: Not Available to Industry
How to cite: pCR8/GW/TOPO PCGF2 was a gift from Gerard Cagney (Addgene plasmid # 69791 ; http://n2t.net/addgene:69791 ; RRID:Addgene_69791)
